Addgene plasmid #65250: pcDNA3-PTK7-VSV
Purpose: Expression of VSV tagged PTK7 in mammalian cells
Depositing lab: Axel Ullrich. Depositing organization: Max Planck Institute of Biochemistry. Publication: PTK 7 is a transforming gene and prognostic marker for breast cancer and nodal metastasis involvement. Gartner S, Gunesch A, Knyazeva T, Wolf P, Hogel B, Eiermann W, Ullrich A, Knyazev P, Ataseven B. PLoS One. 2014 Jan 7;9(1):e84472. doi: 10.1371/journal.pone.0084472. eCollection 2014. PONE-D-13-22093 PubMed 24409301.
Backbone
  Vector backbone: pcDNA3
  Backbone manufacturer: Invitrogen
  Backbone size w/o insert (bp): 5446
  Total vector size (bp): 8689
  Modifications to backbone: in-frame VSV tag between ApaI and XhoI sites of pcDNA3
  Vector type: Mammalian Expression
  Selectable markers: Neomycin (select with G418)
Growth in bacteria
  Bacterial resistance: Ampicillin, 100 μg/mL
  Growth temperature: 37°C
  Growth strain: DH5alpha
  Copy number: High Copy
Gene/Insert
  Gene/Insert name: PTK7 (alt name: CCK4)
  Species: H. sapiens (human)
  Insert size (bp): 3243
  Entrez Gene: PTK7 (a.k.a. CCK-4, CCK4)
  Promoter: CMV
  Tag / fusion protein: VSV (C terminal on backbone)
  Cloning method: Restriction Enzyme; 5′ cloning site EcoRI (not destroyed); 3′ cloning site XbaI (not destroyed)
  Sequencing primers: 5′ CACTGCTTACTGGCTTATCG; 3′ TGGCAACTAGAAGGCACAG
Terms and licenses: Academic/Nonprofit Terms; Industry Terms: Not Available to Industry
How to cite: pcDNA3-PTK7-VSV was a gift from Axel Ullrich (Addgene plasmid # 65250 ; http://n2t.net/addgene:65250 ; RRID:Addgene_65250)
