[The description below was written by a language model from this plasmid's Addgene catalogue record and pLannotate feature annotations shown in this document.]
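Description:
pcDNA3-PTK7-VSV is a mammalian expression plasmid built on the Invitrogen pcDNA3 backbone, carrying the human PTK7 (CCK4) coding sequence for production of a C-terminally VSV-tagged protein in cultured mammalian cells. It is about 8.7 kb in total, with an insert of roughly 3.2 kb cloned between the EcoRI and XbaI sites. In bacteria it replicates from a high-copy ColE1/pUC-type origin and is selected through the β-lactamase (AmpR) gene. An f1 origin is also present, which allows single-stranded DNA production. In mammalian cells, a separate cassette (SV40 early promoter, neomycin phosphotransferase gene, SV40 polyadenylation signal) permits G418 selection of stable transfectants.

The PTK7 open reading frame is driven by the human cytomegalovirus immediate-early enhancer and promoter and is terminated by the bovine growth hormone polyadenylation signal. According to the catalogue entry, the backbone was modified to carry an in-frame VSV epitope between the ApaI and XhoI sites, so the tag is fused to the C terminus of PTK7. The tag is not called out as its own feature in the automated annotation, which lists only the PTK7 coding region. T7 and SP6 promoters flank the cloning region, as is standard for pcDNA3. The short hits to an HIV-1 LTR, ble, lacI and bom are fragmentary matches, probably backbone remnants rather than functional elements.

PTK7 is annotated as a catalytically inactive receptor tyrosine kinase acting in canonical and non-canonical Wnt/planar cell polarity signalling, with roles in adhesion, migration and polarity. The construct is intended for overexpression of PTK7 with detection or immunoprecipitation via the VSV epitope, and the associated publication concerns PTK7 as a transforming gene and prognostic marker in breast cancer.
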