Features (pLannotate 1.2.2; 21 found; start..end, strand, type, name):
      1..380     +  enhancer       CMV enhancer: human cytomegalovirus immediate early enhancer
    381..584     +  promoter       CMV promoter: human cytomegalovirus (CMV) immediate early promoter
    580..613     +  LTR            5' LTR (truncated) (fragment): truncated 5' long terminal repeat (LTR) from HIV-1
    629..647     +  promoter       T7 promoter: promoter for bacteriophage T7 RNA polymerase
    743..3952    +  CDS            PTK7: PTK7_HUMAN - Also known as CCK4. Experimental evidence at protein level: Swiss-Prot protein existence level 1. Inactive tyrosine kinase involved in Wnt signaling pathway. Component of both the non-canonical (also known as the Wnt/planar cell polarity signaling) and the canonical Wnt signaling pathway. Functions in cell adhesion, cell migration, cell polarity, proliferation, actin cytoskeleton reorganization and apoptosis. Has a role in embryogenesis, epithelial tissue organization and angiogenesis. From Homo sapiens (Human).
   4020..4037    -  promoter       SP6 promoter (fragment): promoter for bacteriophage SP6 RNA polymerase
   4063..4287    +  polyA_signal   bGH poly(A) signal: bovine growth hormone polyadenylation signal
   4291..4312    +  promoter       SV40 promoter (fragment): SV40 enhancer and early promoter
   4333..4761    +  rep_origin     f1 ori (sequence partly withheld): f1 bacteriophage origin of replication; arrow indicates direction of (+) strand synthesis
   4775..5104    +  promoter       SV40 promoter: SV40 enhancer and early promoter
   5171..5962    +  CDS            neo: KKA2_KLEPN - Also known as kan, nptII. Experimental evidence at protein level: Swiss-Prot protein existence level 1. Resistance to kanamycin, neomycin, paromomycin, ribostamycin, butirosin and gentamicin B. From Klebsiella pneumoniae.
   5986..6144    +  CDS            ble (fragment): BLE_KLEPN - Experimental evidence at protein level: Swiss-Prot protein existence level 1. Binding protein with a strong affinity to the bleomycin family of antibiotics. Binds to CL990; an antimitotic-antibiotic compound. From Klebsiella pneumoniae.
   6139..6260    +  polyA_signal   SV40 poly(A) signal: SV40 polyadenylation signal
   6333..6349    -  protein_bind   lac operator: The lac repressor binds to the lac operator to inhibit transcription in E. coli. This inhibition can be relieved by adding lactose or isopropyl-β-D-thiogalactopyranoside (IPTG). lac repressor encoded by lacI
   6357..6387    -  promoter       lac promoter: promoter for the E. coli lac operon
   6402..6423    -  protein_bind   CAP binding site: CAP binding activates transcription in the presence of cAMP. E. coli catabolite activator protein
   6436..6528    -  CDS            lacI (fragment): lac repressor; lacI; The lac repressor binds to the lac operator to inhibit transcription in E. coli. This inhibition can be relieved by adding lactose or isopropyl-β-D-thiogalactopyranoside (IPTG).
   6711..7299    -  rep_origin     ori: high-copy-number ColE1/pMB1/pBR322/pUC origin of replication
   7470..8330    -  CDS            AmpR: β-lactamase; bla; confers resistance to ampicillin, carbenicillin, and related antibiotics
   8331..8435    -  promoter       AmpR promoter: bla
   8494..8546    -  misc_feature   bom (fragment): basis of mobility region from pBR322
>Addgene plasmid #65250 | pcDNA3-PTK7-VSV | addgene full sequence | sequence record 299890 | Addgene NGS Result
GACATTGATTATTGACTAGTTATTAATAGTAATCAATTACGGGGTCATTAGTTCATAGCCCATATATGGA
GTTCCGCGTTACATAACTTACGGTAAATGGCCCGCCTGGCTGACCGCCCAACGACCCCCGCCCATTGACG
TCAATAATGACGTATGTTCCCATAGTAACGCCAATAGGGACTTTCCATTGACGTCAATGGGTGGAGTATT
TACGGTAAACTGCCCACTTGGCAGTACATCAAGTGTATCATATGCCAAGTACGCCCCCTATTGACGTCAA
TGACGGTAAATGGCCCGCCTGGCATTATGCCCAGTACATGACCTTATGGGACTTTCCTACTTGGCAGTAC
ATCTACGTATTAGTCATCGCTATTACCATGGTGATGCGGTTTTGGCAGTACATCAATGGGCGTGGATAGC
GGTTTGACTCACGGGGATTTCCAAGTCTCCACCCCATTGACGTCAATGGGAGTTTGTTTTGGCACCAAAA
TCAACGGGACTTTCCAAAATGTCGTAACAACTCCGCCCCATTGACGCAAATGGGCGGTAGGCGTGTACGG
TGGGAGGTCTATATAAGCAGAGCTCTCTGGCTAACTAGAGAACCCACTGCTTACTGGCTTATCGAAATTA
ATACGACTCACTATAGGGAGACCCAAGCTTGGTACCGAGCTCGGATCCACTAGTAACGGCCGCCAGTGTG
CTGGAATTCGCGCCCTCAGCTCCTTTTCCTGAGCCCGCCGCGATGGGAGCTGCGCGGGGATCCCCGGCCA
GACCCCGCCGGTTGCCTCTGCTCAGCGTCCTGCTGCTGCCGCTGCTGGGCGGTACCCAGACAGCCATTGT
CTTCATCAAGCAGCCGTCCTCCCAGGATGCACTGCAGGGGCGCCGGGCGCTGCTTCGCTGTGAGGTTGAG
GCTCCGGGCCCGGTACATGTGTACTGGCTGCTCGATGGGGCCCCTGTCCAGGACACGGAGCGGCGTTTCG
CCCAGGGCAGCAGCCTGAGCTTTGCAGCTGTGGACCGGCTGCAGGACTCTGGCACCTTCCAGTGTGTGGC
TCGGGATGATGTCACTGGAGAAGAAGCCCGCAGTGCCAACGCCTCCTTCAACATCAAATGGATTGAGGCA
GGTCCTGTGGTCCTGAAGCATCCAGCCTCGGAAGCTGAGATCCAGCCACAGACCCAGGTCACACTTCGTT
GCCACATTGATGGGCACCCTCGGCCCACCTACCAATGGTTCCGAGATGGGACCCCCCTTTCTGATGGTCA
GAGCAACCACACAGTCAGCAGCAAGGAGCGGAACCTGACGCTCCGGCCAGCTGGTCCTGAGCATAGTGGG
CTGTATTCCTGCTGCGCCCACAGTGCTTTTGGCCAGGCTTGCAGCAGCCAGAACTTCACCTTGAGCATTG
CTGATGAAAGCTTTGCCAGGGTGGTGCTGGCACCCCAGGACGTGGTAGTAGCGAGGTATGAGGAGGCCAT
GTTCCATTGCCAGTTCTCAGCCCAGCCACCCCCGAGCCTGCAGTGGCTCTTTGAGGATGAGACTCCCATC
ACTAACCGCAGTCGCCCCCCACACCTCCGCAGAGCCACAGTGTTTGCCAACGGGTCTCTGCTGCTGACCC
AGGTCCGGCCACGCAATGCAGGGATCTACCGCTGCATTGGCCAGGGGCAGAGGGGCCCACCCATCATCCT
GGAAGCCACACTTCACCTAGCAGAGATTGAAGACATGCCGCTATTTGAGCCACGGGTGTTTACAGCTGGC
AGCGAGGAGCGTGTGACCTGCCTTCCCCCCAAGGGTCTGCCAGAGCCCAGCGTGTGGTGGGAGCACGCGG
GAGTCCGGCTGCCCACCCATGGCAGGGTCTACCAGAAGGGCCACGAGCTGGTGTTGGCCAATATTGCTGA
AAGTGATGCTGGTGTCTACACCTGCCACGCGGCCAACCTGGCTGGTCAGCGGAGACAGGATGTCAACATC
ACTGTGGCCACTGTGCCCTCCTGGCTGAAGAAGCCCCAAGACAGCCAGCTGGAGGAGGGCAAACCCGGCT
ACTTGGATTGCCTGACCCAGGCCACACCAAAACCTACAGTTGTCTGGTACAGAAACCAGATGCTCATCTC
AGAGGACTCACGGTTCGAGGTCTTCAAGAATGGGACCTTGCGCATCAACAGCGTGGAGGTGTATGATGGG
ACATGGTACCGTTGTATGAGCAGCACCCCAGCCGGCAGCATCGAGGCGCAAGCCCGTGTCCAAGTGCTGG
AAAAGCTCAAGTTCACACCACCACCCCAGCCACAGCAGTGCATGGAGTTTGACAAGGAGGCCACGGTGCC
CTGTTCAGCCACAGGCCGAGAGAAGCCCACTATTAAGTGGGAACGGGCAGATGGGAGCAGCCTCCCAGAG
TGGGTGACAGACAACGCTGGGACCCTGCATTTTGCCCGGGTGACTCGAGATGACGCTGGCAACTACACTT
GCATTGCCTCCAACGGGCCGCAGGGCCAGATTCGTGCCCATGTCCAGCTCACTGTGGCAGTTTTTATCAC
CTTCAAAGTGGAACCAGAGCGTACGACTGTGTACCAGGGCCACACAGCCCTACTGCAGTGCGAGGCCCAG
GGGGACCCCAAGCCGCTGATTCAGTGGAAAGGCAAGGACCGCATCCTGGACCCCACCAAGCTGGGACCCA
GGATGCACATCTTCCAGAATGGCTCCCTGGTGATCCATGACGTGGCCCCTGAGGACTCAGGCCGCTACAC
CTGCATTGCAGGCAACAGCTGCAACATCAAGCACACGGAGGCCCCCCTCTATGTCGTGGACAAGCCTGTG
CCGGAGGAGTCGGAGGGCCCTGGCAGCCCTCCCCCCTACAAGATGATCCAGACCATTGGGTTGTCGGTGG
GTGCCGCTGTGGCCTACATCATTGCCGTGCTGGGCCTCATGTTCTACTGCAAGAAGCGCTGCAAAGCCAA
GCGGCTGCAGAAGCAGCCCGAGGGCGAGGAGCCAGAGATGGAATGCCTCAACGGTGGGCCTTTGCAGAAC
GGGCAGCCCTCAGCAGAGATCCAAGAAGAAGTGGCCTTGACCAGCTTGGGCTCCGGCCCCGCGGCCACCA
ACAAACGCCACAGCACAAGTGATAAGATGCACTTCCCACGGTCTAGCCTGCAGCCCATCACCACGCTGGG
GAAGAGTGAGTTTGGGGAGGTGTTCCTGGCAAAGGCTCAGGGCTTGGAGGAGGGAGTGGCAGAGACCCTG
GTACTTGTGAAGAGCCTGCAGAGCAAGGATGAGCAGCAGCAGCTGGACTTCCGGAGGGAGTTGGAGATGT
TTGGGAAGCTGAACCACGCCAACGTGGTGCGGCTCCTGGGGCTGTGCCGGGAGGCTGAGCCCCACTACAT
GGTGCTGGAATATGTGGATCTGGGAGACCTCAAGCAGTTCCTGAGGATTTCCAAGAGCAAGGATGAAAAA
TTGAAGTCACAGCCCCTCAGCACCAAGCAGAAGGTGGCCCTATGCACCCAGGTAGCCCTGGGCATGGAGC
ACCTGTCCAACAACCGCTTTGTGCATAAGGACTTGGCTGCGCGTAACTGCCTGGTCAGTGCCCAGAGACA
AGTGAAGGTGTCTGCCCTGGGCCTCAGCAAGGATGTGTACAACAGTGAGTACTACCACTTCCGCCAGGCC
TGGGTGCCGCTGCGCTGGATGTCCCCCGAGGCCATCCTGGAGGGTGACTTCTCTACCAAGTCTGATGTCT
GGGCCTTCGGTGTGCTGATGTGGGAAGTGTTTACACATGGAGAGATGCCCCATGGTGGGCAGGCAGATGA
TGAAGTACTGGCAGATTTGCAGGCTGGGAAGGCTAGACTTCCTCAGCCCGAGGGCTGCCCTTCCAAACTC
TATCGGCTGATGCAGCGCTGCTGGGCCCTCAGCCCCAAGGACCGGCCCTCCTTCAGTGAGATTGCCAGCG
CCCTGGGAGACAGCACCGTGGACAGCAAGCCGTCTAGAGGGCCCTACACCGACATCGAGATGAACCGGCT
GGGCAAGTAACTCGAGCTAGCGGCCGCGGCTATAGTGTCACCTAAATGCTAGAGCTCGCTGATCAGCCTC
GACTGTGCCTTCTAGTTGCCAGCCATCTGTTGTTTGCCCCTCCCCCGTGCCTTCCTTGACCCTGGAAGGT
GCCACTCCCACTGTCCTTTCCTAATAAAATGAGGAAATTGCATCGCATTGTCTGAGTAGGTGTCATTCTA
TTCTGGGGGGTGGGGTGGGGCAGGACAGCAAGGGGGAGGATTGGGAAGACAATAGCAGGCATGCTGGGGA
TGCGGTGGGCTCTATGGCTTCTGAGGCGGAAAGAACCAGCTGGGGCTCTAGGGGGTATCCCC
[124 nt withheld, positions 4333-4456]
C
[91 nt withheld, positions 4458-4548]
A
[49 nt withheld, positions 4550-4598]
CCTTTGACGTTGGAGTCCACGTTCTTT
[37 nt withheld, positions 4626-4662]
ACCCTATCTCGGTCTATTCTTTTGATTTATAAGGGATTTTGCCGATTTCGGCCTATTGGTTAAAAAATGA
GCTGATTTAACAAAAATTTAACGCGAATTAATTCTGTGGAATGTGTGTCAGTTAGGGTGTGGAAAGTCCC
CAGGCTCCCCAGCAGGCAGAAGTATGCAAAGCATGCATCTCAATTAGTCAGCAACCAGGTGTGGAAAGTC
CCCAGGCTCCCCAGCAGGCAGAAGTATGCAAAGCATGCATCTCAATTAGTCAGCAACCATAGTCCCGCCC
CTAACTCCGCCCATCCCGCCCCTAACTCCGCCCAGTTCCGCCCATTCTCCGCCCCATGGCTGACTAATTT
TTTTTATTTATGCAGAGGCCGAGGCCGCCTCTGCCTCTGAGCTATTCCAGAAGTAGTGAGGAGGCTTTTT
TGGAGGCCTAGGCTTTTGCAAAAAGCTCCCGGGAGCTTGTATATCCATTTTCGGATCTGATCAAGAGACA
GGATGAGGATCGTTTCGCATGATTGAACAAGATGGATTGCACGCAGGTTCTCCGGCCGCTTGGGTGGAGA
GGCTATTCGGCTATGACTGGGCACAACAGACAATCGGCTGCTCTGATGCCGCCGTGTTCCGGCTGTCAGC
GCAGGGGCGCCCGGTTCTTTTTGTCAAGACCGACCTGTCCGGTGCCCTGAATGAACTGCAGGACGAGGCA
GCGCGGCTATCGTGGCTGGCCACGACGGGCGTTCCTTGCGCAGCTGTGCTCGACGTTGTCACTGAAGCGG
GAAGGGACTGGCTGCTATTGGGCGAAGTGCCGGGGCAGGATCTCCTGTCATCTCACCTTGCTCCTGCCGA
GAAAGTATCCATCATGGCTGATGCAATGCGGCGGCTGCATACGCTTGATCCGGCTACCTGCCCATTCGAC
CACCAAGCGAAACATCGCATCGAGCGAGCACGTACTCGGATGGAAGCCGGTCTTGTCGATCAGGATGATC
TGGACGAAGAGCATCAGGGGCTCGCGCCAGCCGAACTGTTCGCCAGGCTCAAGGCGCGCATGCCCGACGG
CGAGGATCTCGTCGTGACCCATGGCGATGCCTGCTTGCCGAATATCATGGTGGAAAATGGCCGCTTTTCT
GGATTCATCGACTGTGGCCGGCTGGGTGTGGCGGACCGCTATCAGGACATAGCGTTGGCTACCCGTGATA
TTGCTGAAGAGCTTGGCGGCGAATGGGCTGACCGCTTCCTCGTGCTTTACGGTATCGCCGCTCCCGATTC
GCAGCGCATCGCCTTCTATCGCCTTCTTGACGAGTTCTTCTGAGCGGGACTCTGGGGTTCGAAATGACCG
ACCAAGCGACGCCCAACCTGCCATCACGAGATTTCGATTCCACCGCCGCCTTCTATGAAAGGTTGGGCTT
CGGAATCGTTTTCCGGGACGCCGGCTGGATGATCCTCCAGCGCGGGGATCTCATGCTGGAGTTCTTCGCC
CACCCCAACTTGTTTATTGCAGCTTATAATGGTTACAAATAAAGCAATAGCATCACAAATTTCACAAATA
AAGCATTTTTTTCACTGCATTCTAGTTGTGGTTTGTCCAAACTCATCAATGTATCTTATCATGTCTGTAT
ACCGTCGACCTCTAGCTAGAGCTTGGCGTAATCATGGTCATAGCTGTTTCCTGTGTGAAATTGTTATCCG
CTCACAATTCCACACAACATACGAGCCGGAAGCATAAAGTGTAAAGCCTGGGGTGCCTAATGAGTGAGCT
AACTCACATTAATTGCGTTGCGCTCACTGCCCGCTTTCCAGTCGGGAAACCTGTCGTGCCAGCTGCATTA
ATGAATCGGCCAACGCGCGGGGAGAGGCGGTTTGCGTATTGGGCGCTCTTCCGCTTCCTCGCTCACTGAC
TCGCTGCGCTCGGTCGTTCGGCTGCGGCGAGCGGTATCAGCTCACTCAAAGGCGGTAATACGGTTATCCA
CAGAATCAGGGGATAACGCAGGAAAGAACATGTGAGCAAAAGGCCAGCAAAAGGCCAGGAACCGTAAAAA
GGCCGCGTTGCTGGCGTTTTTCCATAGGCTCCGCCCCCCTGACGAGCATCACAAAAATCGACGCTCAAGT
CAGAGGTGGCGAAACCCGACAGGACTATAAAGATACCAGGCGTTTCCCCCTGGAAGCTCCCTCGTGCGCT
CTCCTGTTCCGACCCTGCCGCTTACCGGATACCTGTCCGCCTTTCTCCCTTCGGGAAGCGTGGCGCTTTC
TCATAGCTCACGCTGTAGGTATCTCAGTTCGGTGTAGGTCGTTCGCTCCAAGCTGGGCTGTGTGCACGAA
CCCCCCGTTCAGCCCGACCGCTGCGCCTTATCCGGTAACTATCGTCTTGAGTCCAACCCGGTAAGACACG
ACTTATCGCCACTGGCAGCAGCCACTGGTAACAGGATTAGCAGAGCGAGGTATGTAGGCGGTGCTACAGA
GTTCTTGAAGTGGTGGCCTAACTACGGCTACACTAGAAGAACAGTATTTGGTATCTGCGCTCTGCTGAAG
CCAGTTACCTTCGGAAAAAGAGTTGGTAGCTCTTGATCCGGCAAACAAACCACCGCTGGTAGCGGTGGTT
TTTTTGTTTGCAAGCAGCAGATTACGCGCAGAAAAAAAGGATCTCAAGAAGATCCTTTGATCTTTTCTAC
GGGGTCTGACGCTCAGTGGAACGAAAACTCACGTTAAGGGATTTTGGTCATGAGATTATCAAAAAGGATC
TTCACCTAGATCCTTTTAAATTAAAAATGAAGTTTTAAATCAATCTAAAGTATATATGAGTAAACTTGGT
CTGACAGTTACCAATGCTTAATCAGTGAGGCACCTATCTCAGCGATCTGTCTATTTCGTTCATCCATAGT
TGCCTGACTCCCCGTCGTGTAGATAACTACGATACGGGAGGGCTTACCATCTGGCCCCAGTGCTGCAATG
ATACCGCGAGACCCACGCTCACCGGCTCCAGATTTATCAGCAATAAACCAGCCAGCCGGAAGGGCCGAGC
GCAGAAGTGGTCCTGCAACTTTATCCGCCTCCATCCAGTCTATTAATTGTTGCCGGGAAGCTAGAGTAAG
TAGTTCGCCAGTTAATAGTTTGCGCAACGTTGTTGCCATTGCTACAGGCATCGTGGTGTCACGCTCGTCG
TTTGGTATGGCTTCATTCAGCTCCGGTTCCCAACGATCAAGGCGAGTTACATGATCCCCCATGTTGTGCA
AAAAAGCGGTTAGCTCCTTCGGTCCTCCGATCGTTGTCAGAAGTAAGTTGGCCGCAGTGTTATCACTCAT
GGTTATGGCAGCACTGCATAATTCTCTTACTGTCATGCCATCCGTAAGATGCTTTTCTGTGACTGGTGAG
TACTCAACCAAGTCATTCTGAGAATAGTGTATGCGGCGACCGAGTTGCTCTTGCCCGGCGTCAATACGGG
ATAATACCGCGCCACATAGCAGAACTTTAAAAGTGCTCATCATTGGAAAACGTTCTTCGGGGCGAAAACT
CTCAAGGATCTTACCGCTGTTGAGATCCAGTTCGATGTAACCCACTCGTGCACCCAACTGATCTTCAGCA
TCTTTTACTTTCACCAGCGTTTCTGGGTGAGCAAAAACAGGAAGGCAAAATGCCGCAAAAAAGGGAATAA
GGGCGACACGGAAATGTTGAATACTCATACTCTTCCTTTTTCAATATTATTGAAGCATTTATCAGGGTTA
TTGTCTCATGAGCGGATACATATTTGAATGTATTTAGAAAAATAAACAAATAGGGGTTCCGCGCACATTT
CCCCGAAAAGTGCCACCTGACGTCGACGGATCGGGAGATCTCCCGATCCCCTATGGTGCACTCTCAGTAC
AATCTGCTCTGATGCCGCATAGTTAAGCCAGTATCTGCTCCCTGCTTGTGTGTTGGAGGTCGCTGAGTAG
TGCGCGAGCAAAATTTAAGCTACAACAAGGCAAGGCTTGACCGACAATTGCATGAAGAATCTGCTTAGGG
TTAGGCGTTTTGCGCTGCTTCGCGATGTACGGGCCAGATATACGCGTT
