>Addgene plasmid #65250 | pcDNA3-PTK7-VSV | depositor partial sequence | sequence record 110422 | nt 189-500 of NM_002821 + flanking vector sequence
AGTGTGCTGGAATTCGCGCCCTCAGCTCCTTTTCCTGAGCCCGCCGCGATGGGAGCTGCGCGGGGATCCC
CGGCCAGACCCCGCCGGTTGCCTCTGCTCAGCGTCCTGCTGCTGCCGCTGCTGGGCGGTACCCAGACAGC
CATTGTCTTCATCAAGCAGCCGTCCTCCCAGGATGCACTGCAGGGGCGCCGGGCGCTGCTTCGCTGTGAG
GTTGAGGCTCCGGGCCCGGTACATGTGTACTGGCTGCTCGATGGGGCCCCTGTCCAGGACACGGAGCGGC
GTTTCGCCCAGGGCAGCAGCCTGAGCTTTGCAGCTGTGGACCGGCTGCAGGACTCTGGCACCTT
