>Addgene plasmid #65250 | pcDNA3-PTK7-VSV | depositor partial sequence | sequence record 110423 | nt 3442-3131 of NM_002821 + flanking vector sequence
AGTAAGCGAATCTGAACATCGTATGGGTAGGGCCCTCTAGACGGCTTGCTGTCCACGGTGCTGTCTCCCA
GGGCGCTGGCAATCTCACTGAAGGAGGGCCGGTCCTTGGGGCTGAGGGCCCAGCAGCGCTGCATCAGCCG
ATAGAGTTTGGAAGGGCAGCCCTCGGGCTGAGGAAGTCTAGCCTTCCCAGCCTGCAAATCTGCCAGTACT
TCATCATCTGCCTGCCCACCATGGGGCATCTCTCCATGTGTAAACACTTCCCACATCAGCACACCGAAGG
CCCAGACATCAGACTTGGTAGAGAAGTCACCCTCCAGGATGGCCTCGGGGGACATCCAGCGC
