>Addgene plasmid #65250 | pcDNA3-PTK7-VSV | addgene partial sequence | sequence record 165322 | CMV-F 5'-CGCAAATGGGCGGTAGGCGTG-3'
ACTAGAGAACCCACTGCTTACTGGCTTATCGAAATTAATACGACTCACTATAGGGAGACCCAAGCTTGGT
ACCGAGCTCGGATCCACTAGTAACGGCCGCCAGTGTGCTGGAATTCGCGCCCTCAGCTCCTTTTCCTGAG
CCCGCCGCGATGGGAGCTGCGCGGGGATCCCCGGCCAGACCCCGCCGGTTGCCTCTGCTCAGCGTCCTGC
TGCTGCCGCTGCTGGGCGGTACCCAGACAGCCATTGTCTTCATCAAGCAGCCGTCCTCCCAGGATGCACT
GCAGGGGCGCCGGGCGCTGCTTCGCTGTGAGGTTGAGGCTCCGGGCCCGGTACATGTGTACTGGCTGCTC
GATGGGGCCCCTGTCCAGGACACGGAGCGGCGTTTCGCCCAGGGCAGCAGCCTGAGCTTTGCAGCTGTGG
ACCGGCTGCAGGACTCTGGCACCTTCCAGTGTGTGGCTCGGGATGATGTCACTGGAGAAGAAGCCCGCAG
TGCCAACGCCTCCTTCAACATCAAATGGATTGAGGCAGGTCCTGTGGTCCTGAAGCATCCAGCCTCGGAA
GCTGAGATCCAGCCACAGACCCAGGTCACACTTCGTTGCCACATTGATGGGCACCCTCGGCCCACCTACC
AATGGTTCCGAGATGGGACCCCCCTTTCTGATGGTCAGAGCAACCACACAGTCAGCAGCAAGGAGCGGAA
CCTGACGCTCCGGCCAGCTGGTCCTGAGCATAGTGGGCTGTATTCCTGCTGCGCCCACAGTGCTTTTGGC
CAGGCTTGCAGCAGCCAGAACTTCACCTTGAGCATTGCTGATGAAAGCTTTGCCAGGGTGGTGCTGGCAC
CCCAGGACGTGGTAGTAGCGAGGTATGAGGAGGC
