>Addgene plasmid #65250 | pcDNA3-PTK7-VSV | addgene partial sequence | sequence record 165324 | BGH-rev 5'-TAGAAGGCACAGTCGAGG-3'
CTATAGCCGCGGCCGCTAGCTCGAGTTACTTGCCCAGCCGGTTCATCTCGATGTCGGTGTAGGGCCCTCT
AGACGGCTTGCTGTCCACGGTGCTGTCTCCCAGGGCGCTGGCAATCTCACTGAAGGAGGGCCGGTCCTTG
GGGCTGAGGGCCCAGCAGCGCTGCATCAGCCGATAGAGTTTGGAAGGGCAGCCCTCGGGCTGAGGAAGTC
TAGCCTTCCCAGCCTGCAAATCTGCCAGTACTTCATCATCTGCCTGCCCACCATGGGGCATCTCTCCATG
TGTAAACACTTCCCACATCAGCACACCGAAGGCCCAGACATCAGACTTGGTAGAGAAGTCACCCTCCAGG
ATGGCCTCGGGGGACATCCAGCGCAGCGGCACCCAGGCCTGGCGGAAGTGGTAGTACTCACTGTTGTACA
CATCCTTGCTGAGGCCCAGGGCAGACACCTTCACTTGTCTCTGGGCACTGACCAGGCAGTTACGCGCAGC
CAAGTCCTTATGCACAAAGCGGTTGTTGGACAGGTGCTCCATGCCCAGGGCTACCTGGGTGCATAGGGCC
ACCTTCTGCTTGGTGCTGAGGGGCTGTGACTTCAATTTTTCATCCTTGCTCTTGGAAATCCTCAGGAACT
GCTTGAGGTCTCCCAGATCCACATATTCCAGCACCATGTAGTGGGGCTCAGCCTCCCGGCACAGCCCCAG
GAGCCGCACCACGTTGGCGTGGTTCAGCTTCCCAAACATCTCCAACTCCCTCCGGAAGTCCAGCTGCTGC
TGCTCATCCTTGCTCTGCAGGCTCTTCACAAGTACCAGG
